>Addgene plasmid #227365 | pGEX-parkin K161N | addgene full sequence | sequence record 451000 | Addgene NGS Result
ACGTTATCGACTGCACGGTGCACCAATGCTTCTGGCGTCAGGCAGCCATCGGAAGCTGTGGTATGGCTGT
GCAGGTCGTAAATCACTGCATAATTCGTGTCGCTCAAGGCGCACTCCCGTTCTGGATAATGTTTTTTGCG
CCGACATCATAACGGTTCTGGCAAATATTCTGAAATGAGCTGTTGACAATTAATCATCGGCTCGTATAAT
GTGTGGAATTGTGAGCGGATAACAATTTCACACAGGAAACAGTATTCATGTCCCCTATACTAGGTTATTG
GAAAATTAAGGGCCTTGTGCAACCCACTCGACTTCTTTTGGAATATCTTGAAGAAAAATATGAAGAGCAT
TTGTATGAGCGCGATGAAGGTGATAAATGGCGAAACAAAAAGTTTGAATTGGGTTTGGAGTTTCCCAATC
TTCCTTATTATATTGATGGTGATGTTAAATTAACACAGTCTATGGCCATCATACGTTATATAGCTGACAA
GCACAACATGTTGGGTGGTTGTCCAAAAGAGCGTGCAGAGATTTCAATGCTTGAAGGAGCGGTTTTGGAT
ATTAGATACGGTGTTTCGAGAATTGCATATAGTAAAGACTTTGAAACTCTCAAAGTTGATTTTCTTAGCA
AGCTACCTGAAATGCTGAAAATGTTCGAAGATCGTTTATGTCATAAAACATATTTAAATGGTGATCATGT
AACCCATCCTGACTTCATGTTGTATGACGCTCTTGATGTTGTTTTATACATGGACCCAATGTGCCTGGAT
GCGTTCCCAAAATTAGTTTGTTTTAAAAAACGTATTGAAGCTATCCCACAAATTGATAAGTACTTGAAAT
CCAGCAAGTATATAGCATGGCCTTTGCAGGGCTGGCAAGCCACGTTTGGTGGTGGCGACCATCCTCCAAA
ATCGGATCTGGAAGTTCTGTTCCAGGGGCCCCTGGGATCCATGATCGTTTTCGTTCGTTTCAACTCTTCT
CACGGTTTCCCGGTTGAAGTTGACTCTGACACCTCTATCTTCCAGCTGAAAGAAGTTGTTGCGAAACGTC
AGGGTGTTCCAGCAGACCAGCTGCGTGTTATCTTCGCAGGTAAAGAACTGCGTAACGACTGGACCGTTCA
GAACTGCGATCTGGATCAGCAGTCTATCGTTCACATCGTTCAGCGTCCGTGGCGTAAAGGTCAGGAAATG
AACGCGACTGGTGGTGACGACCCGCGTAACGCGGCGGGTGGTTGTGAACGTGAACCGCAGTCTCTGACAC
GTGTTGACCTGTCTTCCTCTGTTCTGCCGGGTGACTCCGTTGGTCTGGCCGTAATTCTGCACACCGACTC
TCGTAAAGACTCCCCGCCGGCTGGTTCTCCGGCGGGTCGCTCTATCTACAACTCTTTCTACGTGTACTGC
AAAGGTCCGTGCCAGCGTGTACAGCCGGGTAACCTGCGTGTTCAGTGTTCCACTTGCCGTCAGGCGACCC
TGACCCTGACCCAGGGTCCGAGCTGCTGGGACGACGTTCTGATCCCGAACCGTATGTCCGGTGAATGTCA
GTCCCCGCACTGTCCGGGTACCTCCGCAGAATTTTTCTTTAAATGCGGTGCCCACCCGACCTCTGACAAA
GAAACCTCTGTTGCTCTGCACCTGATCGCTACCAACTCCCGTAACATCACCTGCATCACCTGCACCGACG
TTCGCTCCCCGGTTCTGGTTTTTCAGTGCAACTCTCGTCACGTTATCTGCCTGGATTGCTTCCACCTGTA
CTGCGTTACTCGTCTGAATGACCGCCAGTTCGTTCACGACCCGCAGCTGGGCTACTCTCTGCCGTGCGTT
GCGGGTTGCCCGAACTCCCTGATTAAAGAACTGCACCACTTCCGTATCCTGGGCGAGGAACAGTACAACC
GTTACCAGCAGTACGGCGCTGAAGAATGCGTTCTGCAGATGGGTGGCGTTCTGTGCCCGCGTCCGGGTTG
CGGCGCGGGCCTGCTGCCGGAACCGGACCAGCGTAAAGTGACGTGTGAAGGTGGTAACGGTTTAGGTTGC
GGCTTCGCGTTCTGTCGTGAATGCAAAGAAGCATATCATGAAGGTGAATGTTCCGCAGTTTTTGAAGCTA
GCGGCACCACTACCCAGGCGTACCGTGTTGATGAACGTGCTGCTGAACAGGCTCGTTGGGAAGCAGCAAG
TAAAGAAACTATTAAAAAGACCACTAAACCGTGTCCGCGTTGCCACGTTCCGGTTGAAAAGAACGGTGGT
TGCATGCACATGAAATGCCCGCAGCCGCAGTGCCGTCTGGAATGGTGCTGGAACTGCGGTTGCGAATGGA
ACCGTGTTTGCATGGGTGACCACTGGTTCGACGTTTAGCTCGAGCGGCCGCATCGTGACTGACTGACGAT
CTGCCTCGCGCGTTTCGGTGATGACGGTGAAAACCTCTGACACATGCAGCTCCCGGAGACGGTCACAGCT
TGTCTGTAAGCGGATGCCGGGAGCAGACAAGCCCGTCAGGGCGCGTCAGCGGGTGTTGGCGGGTGTCGGG
GCGCAGCCATGACCCAGTCACGTAGCGATAGCGGAGTGTATAATTCTTGAAGACGAAAGGGCCTCGTGAT
ACGCCTATTTTTATAGGTTAATGTCATGATAATAATGGTTTCTTAGACGTCAGGTGGCACTTTTCGGGGA
AATGTGCGCGGAACCCCTATTTGTTTATTTTTCTAAATACATTCAAATATGTATCCGCTCATGAGACAAT
AACCCTGATAAATGCTTCAATAATATTGAAAAAGGAAGAGTATGAGTATTCAACATTTCCGTGTCGCCCT
TATTCCCTTTTTTGCGGCATTTTGCCTTCCTGTTTTTGCTCACCCAGAAACGCTGGTGAAAGTAAAAGAT
GCTGAAGATCAGTTGGGTGCACGAGTGGGTTACATCGAACTGGATCTCAACAGCGGTAAGATCCTTGAGA
GTTTTCGCCCCGAAGAACGTTTTCCAATGATGAGCACTTTTAAAGTTCTGCTATGTGGCGCGGTATTATC
CCGTGTTGACGCCGGGCAAGAGCAACTCGGTCGCCGCATACACTATTCTCAGAATGACTTGGTTGAGTAC
TCACCAGTCACAGAAAAGCATCTTACGGATGGCATGACAGTAAGAGAATTATGCAGTGCTGCCATAACCA
TGAGTGATAACACTGCGGCCAACTTACTTCTGACAACGATCGGAGGACCGAAGGAGCTAACCGCTTTTTT
GCACAACATGGGGGATCATGTAACTCGCCTTGATCGTTGGGAACCGGAGCTGAATGAAGCCATACCAAAC
GACGAGCGTGACACCACGATGCCTGCAGCAATGGCAACAACGTTGCGCAAACTATTAACTGGCGAACTAC
TTACTCTAGCTTCCCGGCAACAATTAATAGACTGGATGGAGGCGGATAAAGTTGCAGGACCACTTCTGCG
CTCGGCCCTTCCGGCTGGCTGGTTTATTGCTGATAAATCTGGAGCCGGTGAGCGTGGGTCTCGCGGTATC
ATTGCAGCACTGGGGCCAGATGGTAAGCCCTCCCGTATCGTAGTTATCTACACGACGGGGAGTCAGGCAA
CTATGGATGAACGAAATAGACAGATCGCTGAGATAGGTGCCTCACTGATTAAGCATTGGTAACTGTCAGA
CCAAGTTTACTCATATATACTTTAGATTGATTTAAAACTTCATTTTTAATTTAAAAGGATCTAGGTGAAG
ATCCTTTTTGATAATCTCATGACCAAAATCCCTTAACGTGAGTTTTCGTTCCACTGAGCGTCAGACCCCG
TAGAAAAGATCAAAGGATCTTCTTGAGATCCTTTTTTTCTGCGCGTAATCTGCTGCTTGCAAACAAAAAA
ACCACCGCTACCAGCGGTGGTTTGTTTGCCGGATCAAGAGCTACCAACTCTTTTTCCGAAGGTAACTGGC
TTCAGCAGAGCGCAGATACCAAATACTGTCCTTCTAGTGTAGCCGTAGTTAGGCCACCACTTCAAGAACT
CTGTAGCACCGCCTACATACCTCGCTCTGCTAATCCTGTTACCAGTGGCTGCTGCCAGTGGCGATAAGTC
GTGTCTTACCGGGTTGGACTCAAGACGATAGTTACCGGATAAGGCGCAGCGGTCGGGCTGAACGGGGGGT
TCGTGCACACAGCCCAGCTTGGAGCGAACGACCTACACCGAACTGAGATACCTACAGCGTGAGCTATGAG
AAAGCGCCACGCTTCCCGAAGGGAGAAAGGCGGACAGGTATCCGGTAAGCGGCAGGGTCGGAACAGGAGA
GCGCACGAGGGAGCTTCCAGGGGGAAACGCCTGGTATCTTTATAGTCCTGTCGGGTTTCGCCACCTCTGA
CTTGAGCGTCGATTTTTGTGATGCTCGTCAGGGGGGCGGAGCCTATGGAAAAACGCCAGCAACGCGGCCT
TTTTACGGTTCCTGGCCTTTTGCTGGCCTTTTGCTCACATGTTCTTTCCTGCGTTATCCCCTGATTCTGT
GGATAACCGTATTACCGCCTTTGAGTGAGCTGATACCGCTCGCCGCAGCCGAACGACCGAGCGCAGCGAG
TCAGTGAGCGAGGAAGCGGAAGAGCGCCTGATGCGGTATTTTCTCCTTACGCATCTGTGCGGTATTTCAC
ACCGCATAAATTCCGACACCATCGAATGGTGCAAAACCTTTCGCGGTATGGCATGATAGCGCCCGGAAGA
GAGTCAATTCAGGGTGGTGAATGTGAAACCAGTAACGTTATACGATGTCGCAGAGTATGCCGGTGTCTCT
TATCAGACCGTTTCCCGCGTGGTGAACCAGGCCAGCCACGTTTCTGCGAAAACGCGGGAAAAAGTGGAAG
CGGCGATGGCGGAGCTGAATTACATTCCCAACCGCGTGGCACAACAACTGGCGGGCAAACAGTCGTTGCT
GATTGGCGTTGCCACCTCCAGTCTGGCCCTGCACGCGCCGTCGCAAATTGTCGCGGCGATTAAATCTCGC
GCCGATCAACTGGGTGCCAGCGTGGTGGTGTCGATGGTAGAACGAAGCGGCGTCGAAGCCTGTAAAGCGG
CGGTGCACAATCTTCTCGCGCAACGCGTCAGTGGGCTGATCATTAACTATCCGCTGGATGACCAGGATGC
CATTGCTGTGGAAGCTGCCTGCACTAATGTTCCGGCGTTATTTCTTGATGTCTCTGACCAGACACCCATC
AACAGTATTATTTTCTCCCATGAAGACGGTACGCGACTGGGCGTGGAGCATCTGGTCGCATTGGGTCACC
AGCAAATCGCGCTGTTAGCGGGCCCATTAAGTTCTGTCTCGGCGCGTCTGCGTCTGGCTGGCTGGCATAA
ATATCTCACTCGCAATCAAATTCAGCCGATAGCGGAACGGGAAGGCGACTGGAGTGCCATGTCCGGTTTT
CAACAAACCATGCAAATGCTGAATGAGGGCATCGTTCCCACTGCGATGCTGGTTGCCAACGATCAGATGG
CGCTGGGCGCAATGCGCGCCATTACCGAGTCCGGGCTGCGCGTTGGTGCGGATATCTCGGTAGTGGGATA
CGACGATACCGAAGACAGCTCATGTTATATCCCGCCGTTAACCACCATCAAACAGGATTTTCGCCTGCTG
GGGCAAACCAGCGTGGACCGCTTGCTGCAACTCTCTCAGGGCCAGGCGGTGAAGGGCAATCAGCTGTTGC
CCGTCTCACTGGTGAAAAGAAAAACCACCCTGGCGCCCAATACGCAAACCGCCTCTCCCCGCGCGTTGGC
CGATTCATTAATGCAGCTGGCACGACAGGTTTCCCGACTGGAAAGCGGGCAGTGAGCGCAACGCAATTAA
TGTGAGTTAGCTCACTCATTAGGCACCCCAGGCTTTACACTTTATGCTTCCGGCTCGTATGTTGTGTGGA
ATTGTGAGCGGATAACAATTTCACACAGGAAACAGCTATGACCATGATTACGGATTCACTGGCCGTCGTT
TTACAACGTCGTGACTGGGAAAACCCTGGCGTTACCCAACTTAATCGCCTTGCAGCACATCCCCCTTTCG
CCAGCTGGCGTAATAGCGAAGAGGCCCGCACCGATCGCCCTTCCCAACAGTTGCGCAGCCTGAATGGCGA
ATGGCGCTTTGCCTGGTTTCCGGCACCAGAAGCGGTGCCGGAAAGCTGGCTGGAGTGCGATCTTCCTGAG
GCCGATACTGTCGTCGTCCCCTCAAACTGGCAGATGCACGGTTACGATGCGCCCATCTACACCAACGTAA
CCTATCCCATTACGGTCAATCCGCCGTTTGTTCCCACGGAGAATCCGACGGGTTGTTACTCGCTCACATT
TAATGTTGATGAAAGCTGGCTACAGGAAGGCCAGACGCGAATTATTTTTGATGGCGTTGGAATT
Features (pLannotate 1.2.2; 17 found; start..end, strand, type, name):
      6..107     -  CDS            yciV (fragment): RNAAM_ECOLI - Also known as trpH From Escherichia coli (strain K12).
    183..211     +  promoter       tac promoter: strong E. coli promoter; hybrid between the trp and lac UV5 promoters
    219..235     +  protein_bind   lac operator: The lac repressor binds to the lac operator to inhibit transcription in E. coli. This inhibition can be relieved by adding lactose or isopropyl-β-D-thiogalactopyranoside (IPTG). lac repressor encoded by lacI
    258..911     +  CDS            GST26_SCHJA: Experimental evidence at protein level: Swiss-Prot protein existence level 1. GST isoenzymes appear to play a central role in the parasite detoxification system. Other functions are also suspected including a role in increasing the solubility of haematin in the parasite gut. From Schistosoma japonicum (Blood fluke).
    951..2345    +  CDS            PRKN: PRKN_HUMAN - Also known as PARK2. Experimental evidence at protein level: Swiss-Prot protein existence level 1. Functions within a multiprotein E3 ubiquitin ligase complex, catalyzing the covalent attachment of ubiquitin moieties onto substrate proteins (PubMed:10888878, PubMed:10973942, PubMed:11431533, PubMed:12150907, PubMed:12628165, PubMed:15105460, PubMed:16135753, PubMed:21376232, PubMed:21532592, PubMed:23754282, PubMed:23620051, PubMed:24660806, PubMed:24751536, PubMed:32047033, PubMed:29311685, PubMed:22396657). Substrates include SYT11 and VDAC1 (PubMed:32047033, PubMed:29311685). O
   2381..2420    +  CDS            rop (fragment): Rop protein, which maintains plasmids at low copy number; rop
   2522..2562    +  misc_feature   bom (fragment): basis of mobility region from pBR322
   2667..2771    +  promoter       AmpR promoter: bla
   2772..3632    +  CDS            AmpR: β-lactamase; bla; confers resistance to ampicillin, carbenicillin, and related antibiotics
   3803..4391    +  rep_origin     ori: high-copy-number ColE1/pMB1/pBR322/pUC origin of replication
   4577..4628    -  misc_feature   bom (fragment): basis of mobility region from pBR322
   4635..4712    +  promoter       lacIq promoter: lacI (mutant); In the lacIq allele, a single base change in the promoter boosts expression of the lacI gene about 10-fold.
   4713..5795    +  CDS            lacI: lac repressor; lacI; The lac repressor binds to the lac operator to inhibit transcription in E. coli. This inhibition can be relieved by adding lactose or isopropyl-β-D-thiogalactopyranoside (IPTG).
   5808..5829    +  protein_bind   CAP binding site: CAP binding activates transcription in the presence of cAMP. E. coli catabolite activator protein
   5844..5874    +  promoter       lac promoter: promoter for the E. coli lac operon
   5882..5898    +  protein_bind   lac operator: The lac repressor binds to the lac operator to inhibit transcription in E. coli. This inhibition can be relieved by adding lactose or isopropyl-β-D-thiogalactopyranoside (IPTG). lac repressor encoded by lacI
   5918..6091    +  CDS            lacZα: LacZα fragment of β-galactosidase; lacZ fragment
