[The description below was written by a language model from this plasmid's Addgene catalogue record and pLannotate feature annotations shown in this document.]
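Description:
pGEX-parkin K161N is a bacterial expression plasmid built on the pGEX-6P-1 backbone for producing human parkin (PRKN, also known as PARK2) as a glutathione S-transferase fusion in E. coli. The sequenced record is 6,364 nt. It replicates from a ColE1/pMB1-type origin and is selected with ampicillin through the bla (β-lactamase) gene. The catalogue lists it as low copy, whereas the annotation software labels the origin generically as a high-copy family. Only short fragments of rop and the pBR322 bom region are detected.

Expression is driven by the tac promoter, a strong trp/lac hybrid, followed by a lac operator. The plasmid carries its own lacI gene under the lacIq promoter, so transcription is repressed until induced with IPTG or lactose. The Schistosoma japonicum GST coding sequence lies immediately downstream of the promoter. The parkin open reading frame follows after a short linker, so GST sits at the N-terminus of parkin, although the catalogue field describes the tag as "C terminal on backbone". The linker itself is not annotated in the feature table. The insert was made by gene synthesis with codon usage optimised for E. coli and was placed between BamHI and XhoI sites. It carries a lysine-to-asparagine change at residue 161.

According to the record, K161N disrupts the binding site on the RING0 domain for phospho-Ubl and phospho-ubiquitin. This makes the construct suited to purifying recombinant mutant parkin by glutathione affinity for biochemical studies of how this E3 ubiquitin ligase is regulated and activated. A residual lac promoter/operator and lacZα fragment downstream of lacI are backbone remnants.
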