Addgene plasmid #227365: pGEX-parkin K161N
Purpose: For bacterial expression of parkin with a mutated pUbl/pUb binding site on RING0.
Depositing lab: Kalle Gehring. Depositing organization: McGill University. Publication: Naturally occurring hyperactive variants of human parkin. Huq TS, Luo J, Fakih R, Sauve V, Gehring K. Commun Biol. 2024 Aug 8;7(1):961. doi: 10.1038/s42003-024-06656-x. PubMed 39117722.
Backbone
  Vector backbone: pGEX-6P-1
  Backbone manufacturer: Amersham
  Vector type: Bacterial Expression
Growth in bacteria
  Bacterial resistance: Ampicillin, 100 μg/mL
  Growth temperature: 37°C
  Growth strain: DH5alpha
  Copy number: Low Copy
Gene/Insert
  Gene/Insert name: Parkin K161N (alt name: PARK2)
  Species: H. sapiens (human)
  Mutation: Codon usage optimized for E.coli expression. Changed lysine 161 to asparagine.
  Entrez Gene: PRKN (a.k.a. AR-JP, LPRS2, PARK2, PDJ)
  Tag / fusion protein: GST (C terminal on backbone)
  Cloning method: Gene Synthesis
  Sequencing primers: 5′ pGEXF; 3′ pGEXR
Terms and licenses: Academic/Nonprofit Terms; Industry Terms: Not Available to Industry
Depositor comments: 5' Cloning Site: BamHI (unknown if destroyed), 3' Cloning Site: XhoI (unknown if destroyed).
How to cite: pGEX-parkin K161N was a gift from Kalle Gehring (Addgene plasmid # 227365 ; http://n2t.net/addgene:227365 ; RRID:Addgene_227365)
